Addgene plasmid #158874: JGI_017931
Purpose: Hydrocarbon Structures for Fuels and Chemicals
Depositing lab: Joint Genome Institute.
Backbone
  Vector backbone: pET28b
  Vector type: Synthetic Biology
Growth in bacteria
  Bacterial resistance: Kanamycin, 50 μg/mL
  Growth temperature: 37°C
  Growth strain: Top10
  Copy number: High Copy
Gene/Insert
  Gene/Insert name: WP_092493676_1 (alt name: Batch220_p012)
  Species: Synthetic
  Cloning method: Gibson Cloning
Terms and licenses: Academic/Nonprofit Terms; Industry Terms: Not Available to Industry
Depositor comments: pET28b_NdeIXhoI vector with WP_092493676_1 insert, JGI ICE Registry: https://registry.jgi.doe.gov/entry/17931
How to cite: JGI_017931 was a gift from Joint Genome Institute (Addgene plasmid # 158874 ; http://n2t.net/addgene:158874 ; RRID:Addgene_158874)
