[The description below was written by a language model from this plasmid's Addgene catalogue record and pLannotate feature annotations shown in this document.]
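Description:
JGI_017931 is a bacterial expression plasmid built on the pET28b backbone, in which a synthetic open reading frame designated WP_092493676_1 was inserted by Gibson assembly into the NdeI/XhoI-opened vector. It replicates in E. coli from a ColE1/pMB1-type origin and retains the pBR322-derived bom and rop elements. The catalogue lists it as high copy, although rop normally moderates copy number. Selection is by kanamycin through the aph(3')-Ia gene, and an f1 origin is also present. Short fragments annotated as tetracycline resistance, an AmpR promoter and a predicted E. coli protein appear to be backbone remnants picked up by automated annotation rather than functional parts.

The insert sits in the standard pET expression cassette, with a T7 promoter and adjacent lac operator, the T7 gene 10 ribosome binding site and a downstream T7 terminator. The plasmid-borne lacI gene supplies repressor, so transcription depends on T7 RNA polymerase and is inducible with IPTG. Upstream of the coding sequence, the annotation finds a histidine-tag fragment and a thrombin cleavage site, consistent with pET28's cleavable N-terminal His tag. A further His-tag fragment lies downstream, but the record does not show whether it is translated in frame with the insert.

The roughly 0.9 kb insert is annotated by similarity to Bacillus subtilis FabHA, a beta-ketoacyl-ACP synthase III that catalyses the initiating condensation of fatty acid synthesis and has some preference for branched-chain acyl-CoA primers. The record does not state the natural source organism of the protein. The stated purpose, hydrocarbon structures for fuels and chemicals, suggests the plasmid belongs to a batch of synthesized enzyme candidates intended for expression and characterisation in fatty-acid-derived product pathways.
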