Features (pLannotate 1.2.2; 21 found; start..end, strand, type, name):
    979..1056    -  promoter       lacI promoter: lacI
   1064..1343    -  CDS            TcR (fragment): tetracycline efflux protein; tet; confers resistance to tetracycline
   1365..1383    +  promoter       T7 promoter: promoter for bacteriophage T7 RNA polymerase
   1384..1408    +  protein_bind   lac operator: The lac repressor binds to the lac operator to inhibit transcription in E. coli. This inhibition can be relieved by adding lactose or isopropyl-β-D-thiogalactopyranoside (IPTG). lac repressor encoded by lacI
   1423..1445    +  RBS            RBS: efficient ribosome binding site from bacteriophage T7 gene 10 (Olins and Rangwala, 1989)
   1464..1480    +  CDS            capTEV™ (fragment): composite tag for in vivo biotinylation, TEV protease cleavage, and 6xHis tagging
   1491..1508    +  CDS            thrombin site: thrombin recognition and cleavage site
   1512..2447    +  CDS            fabHA: FABH1_BACSU - Also known as fabH, fabH1, yjaX. Experimental evidence at protein level: Swiss-Prot protein existence level 1. Catalyzes the condensation reaction of fatty acid synthesis by the addition to an acyl acceptor of two carbons from malonyl-ACP. Catalyzes the first condensation reaction which initiates fatty acid synthesis and may therefore play a role in governing the total rate of fatty acid production. Possesses both acetoacetyl-ACP synthase and acetyl transacylase activities. Has some substrate specificity for branched chain acyl-CoA, determining the biosynthesis of branched-chain
   2457..2474    +  CDS            9xHis (fragment): 9xHis affinity tag
   2484..2533    +  CDS            SET1 (fragment): solubility-enhancement tag derived from T7 phage gene 10B
   2541..2588    +  terminator     T7 terminator: transcription terminator for bacteriophage T7 RNA polymerase
   2625..3053    +  rep_origin     f1 ori (sequence partly withheld): f1 bacteriophage origin of replication; arrow indicates direction of (+) strand synthesis
   3106..3163    +  promoter       AmpR promoter (fragment): bla
   3172..3987    -  CDS            KanR: aminoglycoside phosphotransferase; aph(3')-Ia; confers resistance to kanamycin in bacteria or G418 (Geneticin®) in eukaryotes
   4109..4697    +  rep_origin     ori: high-copy-number ColE1/pMB1/pBR322/pUC origin of replication
   4883..5022    -  misc_feature   bom: basis of mobility region from pBR322
   5124..5315    -  CDS            rop: Rop protein, which maintains plasmids at low copy number; rop
   5332..5712    +  CDS            YPB1_ECOLX: Protein predicted: Swiss-Prot protein existence level 4. From Escherichia coli.
   5784..6075    -  CDS            TcR (fragment): tetracycline efflux protein; tet; confers resistance to tetracycline
   6090..6111    -  protein_bind   CAP binding site: CAP binding activates transcription in the presence of cAMP. E. coli catabolite activator protein
   6124..978     -  CDS            lacI (across the origin): lac repressor; lacI; The lac repressor binds to the lac operator to inhibit transcription in E. coli. This inhibition can be relieved by adding lactose or isopropyl-β-D-thiogalactopyranoside (IPTG).
>Addgene plasmid #158874 | JGI_017931 | addgene full sequence | sequence record 317809 | Addgene NGS Result
TCTTTTCACCAGTGAGACGGGCAACAGCTGATTGCCCTTCACCGCCTGGCCCTGAGAGAGTTGCAGCAAG
CGGTCCACGCTGGTTTGCCCCAGCAGGCGAAAATCCTGTTTGATGGTGGTTAACGGCGGGATATAACATG
AGCTGTCTTCGGTATCGTCGTATCCCACTACCGAGATATCCGCACCAACGCGCAGCCCGGACTCGGTAAT
GGCGCGCATTGCGCCCAGCGCCATCTGATCGTTGGCAACCAGCATCGCAGTGGGAACGATGCCCTCATTC
AGCATTTGCATGGTTTGTTGAAAACCGGACATGGCACTCCAGTCGCCTTCCCGTTCCGCTATCGGCTGAA
TTTGATTGCGAGTGAGATATTTATGCCAGCCAGCCAGACGCAGACGCGCCGAGACAGAACTTAATGGGCC
CGCTAACAGCGCGATTTGCTGGTGACCCAATGCGACCAGATGCTCCACGCCCAGTCGCGTACCGTCTTCA
TGGGAGAAAATAATACTGTTGATGGGTGTCTGGTCAGAGACATCAAGAAATAACGCCGGAACATTAGTGC
AGGCAGCTTCCACAGCAATGGCATCCTGGTCATCCAGCGGATAGTTAATGATCAGCCCACTGACGCGTTG
CGCGAGAAGATTGTGCACCGCCGCTTTACAGGCTTCGACGCCGCTTCGTTCTACCATCGACACCACCACG
CTGGCACCCAGTTGATCGGCGCGAGATTTAATCGCCGCGACAATTTGCGACGGCGCGTGCAGGGCCAGAC
TGGAGGTGGCAACGCCAATCAGCAACGACTGTTTGCCCGCCAGTTGTTGTGCCACGCGGTTGGGAATGTA
ATTCAGCTCCGCCATCGCCGCTTCCACTTTTTCCCGCGTTTTCGCAGAAACGTGGCTGGCCTGGTTCACC
ACGCGGGAAACGGTCTGATAAGAGACACCGGCATACTCTGCGACATCGTATAACGTTACTGGTTTCACAT
TCACCACCCTGAATTGACTCTCTTCCGGGCGCTATCATGCCATACCGCGAAAGGTTTTGCGCCATTCGAT
GGTGTCCGGGATCTCGACGCTCTCCCTTATGCGACTCCTGCATTAGGAAGCAGCCCAGTAGTAGGTTGAG
GCCGTTGAGCACCGCCGCCGCAAGGAATGGTGCATGCAAGGAGATGGCGCCCAACAGTCCCCCGGCCACG
GGGCCTGCCACCATACCCACGCCGAAACAAGCGCTCATGAGCCCGAAGTGGCGAGCCCGATCTTCCCCAT
CGGTGATGTCGGCGATATAGGCGCCAGCAACCGCACCTGTGGCGCCGGTGATGCCGGCCACGATGCGTCC
GGCGTAGAGGATCGAGATCTCGATCCCGCGAAATTAATACGACTCACTATAGGGGAATTGTGAGCGGATA
ACAATTCCCCTCTAGAAATAATTTTGTTTAACTTTAAGAAGGAGATATACCATGGGCAGCAGCCATCATC
ATCATCATCACAGCAGCGGCCTGGTGCCGCGCGGCAGCCATATGAATGTGGGCCTGCTGGGTACGGGTCA
TTACGTTCCGACAAATGTGGTGACAAATAAGGATATGGAAAAAATTGTTGATACGAATGATGAGTGGATC
AGAACCCGCACGGGTATTGAAGAGCGGAGAATTGCATCTGATGATATTAATACCTCAGATATGGCATTTT
TTGCGGCTCAAGAAGCCCTTAAGGAATCTAATGTGAAAGCGGAAGATATAGATTTGATCCTGGTTGCAAC
TGTTACACCAGACACGCCATTCCCGAGCGTCAGCTGTATGATTCAGGACCGCCTTGGTGCACGTAAAGCA
GCAGCTATGGATATCTCTGCGGCTTGTAGCGGTTTTATGTATGGAGTAGTCACAGCCAAACAGTTCATTG
AGACTAATGCCTACAAAAACATATTGGTAGTCGGCGCGGAAAAACTCAGCAAAATAACAGATTGGTCCGA
TCGTAATACCTGTGTACTGTTTGGAGATGGAGCTGGAGCTGCAGTGGTCGGGCCAGTCTCGGAGGGAAAA
GGCATTCTGAGTTTTGAACTCGGCGCGGACGGCAGCGGCGGGAAAGAATTATATCAGAACGACGAAGACC
ATCTCATGATGAACGGTAGGGAAGTTTTTAAATTTGCCGTGCGGCAAATGCCAGATAGTTCAGTGAACGT
CGTTGAACAAGCAGGCTACAACAAAGAGGATGTTGATTATCTAGTCCCACATCAGGCTAATATACGTATC
ATGGAAGCCGCACGCGAAAAGTTAGGTATCAGCGAAGAAAAGATGGCGACTAGCATTAAACGTTATGGCA
ATAATAGTAGCGCCAGTATACCGATTGCACTGTCGGAGGGGGTTAAAAGCGGCAAAATTAAAGATGATGA
TTTGGTTGTTCTGGTTGGCTTCGGGGGTGGGCTTACGTGGGGTGCCATCGCCTTGCGCTGGGGCAAATGA
CTCGAGCACCACCACCACCACCACTGAGATCCGGCTGCTAACAAAGCCCGAAAGGAAGCTGAGTTGGCTG
CTGCCACCGCTGAGCAATAACTAGCATAACCCCTTGGGGCCTCTAAACGGGTCTTGAGGGGTTTTTTGCT
GAAAGGAGGAACTATATCCGGATTGGCGAATGGG
[124 nt withheld, positions 2625-2748]
C
[91 nt withheld, positions 2750-2840]
A
[49 nt withheld, positions 2842-2890]
CCTTTGACGTTGGAGTCCACGTTCTTT
[37 nt withheld, positions 2918-2954]
ACCCTATCTCGGTCTATTCTTTTGATTTATAAGGGATTTTGCCGATTTCGGCCTATTGGTTAAAAAATGA
GCTGATTTAACAAAAATTTAACGCGAATTTTAACAAAATATTAACGCTTACAATTTAGGTGGCACTTTTC
GGGGAAATGTGCGCGGAACCCCTATTTGTTTATTTTTCTAAATACATTCAAATATGTATCCGCTCATGAA
TTAATTCTTAGAAAAACTCATCGAGCATCAAATGAAACTGCAATTTATTCATATCAGGATTATCAATACC
ATATTTTTGAAAAAGCCGTTTCTGTAATGAAGGAGAAAACTCACCGAGGCAGTTCCATAGGATGGCAAGA
TCCTGGTATCGGTCTGCGATTCCGACTCGTCCAACATCAATACAACCTATTAATTTCCCCTCGTCAAAAA
TAAGGTTATCAAGTGAGAAATCACCATGAGTGACGACTGAATCCGGTGAGAATGGCAAAAGTTTATGCAT
TTCTTTCCAGACTTGTTCAACAGGCCAGCCATTACGCTCGTCATCAAAATCACTCGCATCAACCAAACCG
TTATTCATTCGTGATTGCGCCTGAGCGAGACGAAATACGCGATCGCTGTTAAAAGGACAATTACAAACAG
GAATCGAATGCAACCGGCGCAGGAACACTGCCAGCGCATCAACAATATTTTCACCTGAATCAGGATATTC
TTCTAATACCTGGAATGCTGTTTTCCCGGGGATCGCAGTGGTGAGTAACCATGCATCATCAGGAGTACGG
ATAAAATGCTTGATGGTCGGAAGAGGCATAAATTCCGTCAGCCAGTTTAGTCTGACCATCTCATCTGTAA
CATCATTGGCAACGCTACCTTTGCCATGTTTCAGAAACAACTCTGGCGCATCGGGCTTCCCATACAATCG
ATAGATTGTCGCACCTGATTGCCCGACATTATCGCGAGCCCATTTATACCCATATAAATCAGCATCCATG
TTGGAATTTAATCGCGGCCTAGAGCAAGACGTTTCCCGTTGAATATGGCTCATAACACCCCTTGTATTAC
TGTTTATGTAAGCAGACAGTTTTATTGTTCATGACCAAAATCCCTTAACGTGAGTTTTCGTTCCACTGAG
CGTCAGACCCCGTAGAAAAGATCAAAGGATCTTCTTGAGATCCTTTTTTTCTGCGCGTAATCTGCTGCTT
GCAAACAAAAAAACCACCGCTACCAGCGGTGGTTTGTTTGCCGGATCAAGAGCTACCAACTCTTTTTCCG
AAGGTAACTGGCTTCAGCAGAGCGCAGATACCAAATACTGTCCTTCTAGTGTAGCCGTAGTTAGGCCACC
ACTTCAAGAACTCTGTAGCACCGCCTACATACCTCGCTCTGCTAATCCTGTTACCAGTGGCTGCTGCCAG
TGGCGATAAGTCGTGTCTTACCGGGTTGGACTCAAGACGATAGTTACCGGATAAGGCGCAGCGGTCGGGC
TGAACGGGGGGTTCGTGCACACAGCCCAGCTTGGAGCGAACGACCTACACCGAACTGAGATACCTACAGC
GTGAGCTATGAGAAAGCGCCACGCTTCCCGAAGGGAGAAAGGCGGACAGGTATCCGGTAAGCGGCAGGGT
CGGAACAGGAGAGCGCACGAGGGAGCTTCCAGGGGGAAACGCCTGGTATCTTTATAGTCCTGTCGGGTTT
CGCCACCTCTGACTTGAGCGTCGATTTTTGTGATGCTCGTCAGGGGGGCGGAGCCTATGGAAAAACGCCA
GCAACGCGGCCTTTTTACGGTTCCTGGCCTTTTGCTGGCCTTTTGCTCACATGTTCTTTCCTGCGTTATC
CCCTGATTCTGTGGATAACCGTATTACCGCCTTTGAGTGAGCTGATACCGCTCGCCGCAGCCGAACGACC
GAGCGCAGCGAGTCAGTGAGCGAGGAAGCGGAAGAGCGCCTGATGCGGTATTTTCTCCTTACGCATCTGT
GCGGTATTTCACACCGCAATGGTGCACTCTCAGTACAATCTGCTCTGATGCCGCATAGTTAAGCCAGTAT
ACACTCCGCTATCGCTACGTGACTGGGTCATGGCTGCGCCCCGACACCCGCCAACACCCGCTGACGCGCC
CTGACGGGCTTGTCTGCTCCCGGCATCCGCTTACAGACAAGCTGTGACCGTCTCCGGGAGCTGCATGTGT
CAGAGGTTTTCACCGTCATCACCGAAACGCGCGAGGCAGCTGCGGTAAAGCTCATCAGCGTGGTCGTGAA
GCGATTCACAGATGTCTGCCTGTTCATCCGCGTCCAGCTCGTTGAGTTTCTCCAGAAGCGTTAATGTCTG
GCTTCTGATAAAGCGGGCCATGTTAAGGGCGGTTTTTTCCTGTTTGGTCACTGATGCCTCCGTGTAAGGG
GGATTTCTGTTCATGGGGGTAATGATACCGATGAAACGAGAGAGGATGCTCACGATACGGGTTACTGATG
ATGAACATGCCCGGTTACTGGAACGTTGTGAGGGTAAACAACTGGCGGTATGGATGCGGCGGGACCAGAG
AAAAATCACTCAGGGTCAATGCCAGCGCTTCGTTAATACAGATGTAGGTGTTCCACAGGGTAGCCAGCAG
CATCCTGCGATGCAGATCCGGAACATAATGGTGCAGGGCGCTGACTTCCGCGTTTCCAGACTTTACGAAA
CACGGAAACCGAAGACCATTCATGTTGTTGCTCAGGTCGCAGACGTTTTGCAGCAGCAGTCGCTTCACGT
TCGCTCGCGTATCGGTGATTCATTCTGCTAACCAGTAAGGCAACCCCGCCAGCCTAGCCGGGTCCTCAAC
GACAGGAGCACGATCATGCGCACCCGTGGGGCCGCCATGCCGGCGATAATGGCCTGCTTCTCGCCGAAAC
GTTTGGTGGCGGGACCAGTGACGAAGGCTTGAGCGAGGGCGTGCAAGATTCCGAATACCGCAAGCGACAG
GCCGATCATCGTCGCGCTCCAGCGAAAGCGGTCCTCGCCGAAAATGACCCAGAGCGCTGCCGGCACCTGT
CCTACGAGTTGCATGATAAAGAAGACAGTCATAAGTGCGGCGACGATAGTCATGCCCCGCGCCCACCGGA
AGGAGCTGACTGGGTTGAAGGCTCTCAAGGGCATCGGTCGAGATCCCGGTGCCTAATGAGTGAGCTAACT
TACATTAATTGCGTTGCGCTCACTGCCCGCTTTCCAGTCGGGAAACCTGTCGTGCCAGCTGCATTAATGA
ATCGGCCAACGCGCGGGGAGAGGCGGTTTGCGTATTGGGCGCCAGGGTGGTTTT
